Addgene plasmid #121934: pLVXT-mWnt3
Purpose: doxycycline-inducible mouse Wnt3
Depositing lab: Joan Massague. Depositing organization: Memorial Sloan-Kettering Cancer Center. Publication: The p53 Family Coordinates Wnt and Nodal Inputs in Mesendodermal Differentiation of Embryonic Stem Cells. Wang Q, Zou Y, Nowotschin S, Kim SY, Li QV, Soh CL, Su J, Zhang C, Shu W, Xi Q, Huangfu D, Hadjantonakis AK, Massague J. Cell Stem Cell. 2017 Jan 5;20(1):70-86. doi: 10.1016/j.stem.2016.10.002. Epub 2016 Nov 23. PubMed 27889317.
Backbone
  Vector backbone: plvx-Tight-puro
  Backbone manufacturer: clontech
  Backbone size w/o insert (bp): 7791
  Total vector size (bp): 1100
  Vector type: Lentiviral
  Selectable markers: Puromycin
Growth in bacteria
  Bacterial resistance: Ampicillin, 100 μg/mL
  Growth temperature: 37°C
  Growth strain: NEB Stable
  Copy number: Unknown
Gene/Insert
  Gene/Insert name: Wnt3 (alt name: Wnt3)
  Species: M. musculus (mouse)
  Entrez Gene: Wnt3 (a.k.a. Int, Int-4, Wnt-, Wnt-3)
Resource information
  A portion of this plasmid was derived from a plasmid made by: addgene #42276
Terms and licenses: Academic/Nonprofit Terms; Industry Terms: Not Available to Industry
How to cite: pLVXT-mWnt3 was a gift from Joan Massague (Addgene plasmid # 121934 ; http://n2t.net/addgene:121934 ; RRID:Addgene_121934)
