[The description below was written by a language model from this plasmid's Addgene catalogue record and pLannotate feature annotations shown in this document.]
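Description:
pLVXT-mWnt3 is an HIV-1-based lentiviral expression plasmid built on the pLVX-Tight-Puro backbone for doxycycline-inducible expression of mouse Wnt3. In bacteria it is maintained through a high-copy ColE1/pUC-type origin and selected with ampicillin via the β-lactamase gene. Remnants of a lac promoter/operator region from the cloning backbone are also present. The sequenced record is 8,715 nt, which fits the stated backbone size plus a roughly 1 kb insert. The catalogue's "total vector size" of 1100 bp appears to reflect the insert rather than the whole plasmid.

The viral region is bounded by two HIV-1 LTR segments, both annotated as truncated 5' LTRs and each preceded by a nef-derived fragment. It carries the Ψ packaging signal with a partial gag sequence, the Rev response element for Rev-dependent nuclear export of the genomic RNA, and the cPPT/CTS, which aids nuclear import of the reverse-transcribed genome. Downstream of the cPPT, the PTight Tet-responsive promoter (tet operator repeats fused to a minimal CMV promoter) drives the Wnt3 coding sequence, with no tags annotated. A separate mouse PGK promoter expresses puromycin N-acetyltransferase for selection of transduced cells, and a WPRE follows to enhance transcript stability and expression.

No Tet transactivator is annotated on this plasmid, so induction requires one supplied separately in the target cells, with doxycycline then switching on Wnt3. Wnt3 is a canonical Wnt ligand needed for primitive streak and mesoderm formation. The associated publication concerns Wnt and Nodal inputs in mesendodermal differentiation of embryonic stem cells, consistent with use for controlled Wnt3 expression in that setting.
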