Features (pLannotate 1.2.2; 22 found; start..end, strand, type, name):
      1..116     +  misc_feature   cPPT/CTS: central polypurine tract and central termination sequence of HIV-1 (lacking the first T)
    177..423     +  promoter       tight TRE promoter (fragment): Tet-responsive promoter PTight, consisting of seven tet operator sequences followed by the minimal CMV promoter
    443..1507    +  CDS            Wnt3: WNT3_MOUSE - Also known as Int-4, Wnt-3. Experimental evidence at protein level: Swiss-Prot protein existence level 1. Ligand for members of the frizzled family of seven transmembrane receptors (Probable). Functions in the canonical Wnt signaling pathway that results in activation of transcription factors of the TCF/LEF family (By similarity). Required for normal gastrulation, formation of the primitive streak, and for the formation of the mesoderm during early embryogenesis (PubMed:10431240). Required for normal formation of the apical ectodermal ridge and for normal embryonic limb developmen
   1521..2020    +  promoter       PGK promoter: mouse phosphoglycerate kinase 1 promoter
   2041..2640    +  CDS            PuroR: puromycin N-acetyltransferase; pac from Streptomyces alboniger; confers resistance to puromycin
   2657..3245    +  misc_feature   WPRE: woodchuck hepatitis virus posttranscriptional regulatory element
   3262..3780    +  CDS            nef (fragment): NEF_HV1BR - Experimental evidence at protein level: Swiss-Prot protein existence level 1. Extracellular Nef protein targets CD4(+) T-lymphocytes for apoptosis by interacting with CXCR4 surface receptors (PubMed:14990729). From Human immunodeficiency virus type 1 group M subtype B (isolate BRU/LAI) (HIV-1).
   3828..4085    +  LTR            5' LTR (truncated): truncated 5' long terminal repeat (LTR) from HIV-1
   4237..4253    -  protein_bind   lac operator: The lac repressor binds to the lac operator to inhibit transcription in E. coli. This inhibition can be relieved by adding lactose or isopropyl-β-D-thiogalactopyranoside (IPTG). lac repressor encoded by lacI
   4261..4291    -  promoter       lac promoter: promoter for the E. coli lac operon
   4306..4327    -  protein_bind   CAP binding site: CAP binding activates transcription in the presence of cAMP. E. coli catabolite activator protein
   4340..4432    -  CDS            lacI (fragment): lac repressor; lacI; The lac repressor binds to the lac operator to inhibit transcription in E. coli. This inhibition can be relieved by adding lactose or isopropyl-β-D-thiogalactopyranoside (IPTG).
   4615..5203    -  rep_origin     ori: high-copy-number ColE1/pMB1/pBR322/pUC origin of replication
   5374..6234    -  CDS            AmpR: β-lactamase; bla; confers resistance to ampicillin, carbenicillin, and related antibiotics
   6235..6339    -  promoter       AmpR promoter: bla
   6387..6521    +  polyA_signal   SV40 poly(A) signal: SV40 polyadenylation signal
   6688..7017    +  CDS            nef (fragment): NEF_HV1BR - Experimental evidence at protein level: Swiss-Prot protein existence level 1. Extracellular Nef protein targets CD4(+) T-lymphocytes for apoptosis by interacting with CXCR4 surface receptors (PubMed:14990729). From Human immunodeficiency virus type 1 group M subtype B (isolate BRU/LAI) (HIV-1).
   7065..7322    +  LTR            5' LTR (truncated): truncated 5' long terminal repeat (LTR) from HIV-1
   7369..7494    +  misc_feature   HIV-1 Ψ: packaging signal of human immunodeficiency virus type 1
   7478..7816    +  CDS            HIV-1 gag (fragment): gag protein from human immunodeficiency virus 1; gag
   7991..8224    +  misc_feature   RRE: The Rev response element (RRE) of HIV-1 allows for Rev-dependent mRNA export from the nucleus to the cytoplasm.
   8601..8701    +  CDS            Rev (fragment): human immunodeficiency virus 1 (HIV-1) Rev protein; rev; enhances nuclear export of unspliced and incompletely spliced viral mRNAs
>Addgene plasmid #121934 | pLVXT-mWnt3 | addgene full sequence | sequence record 235887 | Addgene NGS Result
TTTAAAAGAAAAGGGGGGATTGGGGGGTACAGTGCAGGGGAAAGAATAGTAGACATAATAGCAACAGACA
TACAAACTAAAGAATTACAAAAACAAATTACAAAAATTCAAAATTTTCGGGTTTATTACAGGGACAGCAG
AGATCCAGTTTATCGATGAGGCCCTTTCGTCTTCACTCGAGTTTACTCCCTATCAGTGATAGAGAACGTA
TGTCGAGTTTACTCCCTATCAGTGATAGAGAACGNATGTCGAGTTTACTCCCTATCAGTGATAGAGAACG
TATGTCGAGTTTANTCCCTATCAGTGATAGAGAACGTATGTCGAGTTTACTCCCTATCAGTGATAGAGAA
CGTATGTCGAGGTAGGCGTGTACGGTGGGAGGCCTATATAAGCAGAGCTCGTTTAGTGAACCGTCAGATC
GCCTGGAGAAGGATCCGCCACCATGGAGCCCCACCTGCTCGGGCTGCTACTCGGCCTCCTGCTCAGTGGC
ACCAGGGTCCTCGCTGGCTACCCAATTTGGTGGTCCCTGGCCCTGGGCCAGCAGTACACATCTCTGGCCT
CCCAGCCTCTGCTCTGCGGCTCCATCCCAGGCCTGGTCCCCAAGCAACTGCGCTTCTGCCGCAATTACAT
CGAGATCATGCCCAGCGTAGCAGAAGGTGTGAAGCTGGGCATCCAGGAGTGCCAGCATCAGTTCCGGGGC
CGCCGGTGGAACTGTACCACCATAGATGACAGCCTGGCCATCTTTGGGCCTGTCTTGGACAAAGCCACCC
GTGAATCGGCCTTCGTGCATGCCATCGCCTCGGCTGGTGTCGCCTTCGCAGTCACACGCTCCTGCGCTGA
GGGAACCTCCACCATCTGCGGCTGTGACTCACATCATAAGGGGCCACCTGGAGAAGGCTGGAAGTGGGGC
GGCTGCAGCGAGGACGCCGACTTCGGGGTGCTGGTGTCCCGGGAATTTGCGGATGCGCGGGAGAACAGGC
CAGATGCCCGCTCAGCTATGAACAAGCACAACAATGAAGCAGGCCGAACGACCATCCTGGACCACATGCA
CCTAAAGTGTAAATGCCACGGGTTGTCCGGCAGCTGCGAGGTGAAGACCTGCTGGTGGGCCCAGCCCGAC
TTCCGTGCCATTGGCGACTTCCTCAAGGACAAGTACGACAGTGCCTCCGAGATGGTGGTGGAGAAACACC
GTGAGTCCCGAGGCTGGGTGGAGACCCTGCGGGCTAAGTACGCGCTCTTCAAGCCACCCACCGAGAGGGA
CCTGGTCTACTACGAGAACTCCCCCAACTTTTGTGAGCCCAACCCAGAGACGGGCTCCTTTGGTACCAGG
GACCGGACTTGCAATGTCACCTCCCACGGCATCGATGGCTGCGATCTGCTGTGCTGTGGCCGGGGCCACA
ACACGAGGACGGAGAAACGGAAGGAGAAATGCCATTGCGTCTTCCACTGGTGCTGCTATGTCAGCTGCCA
AGAGTGTATTCGCATCTACGATGTGCACACCTGCAAGTAGGAATTCTACCGGGTAGGGGAGGCGCTTTTC
CCAAGGCAGTCTGGAGCATGCGCTTTAGCAGCCCCGCTGGGCACTTGGCGCTACACAAGTGGCCTCTGGC
CTCGCACACATTCCACATCCACCGGTAGGCGCCAACCGGCTCCGTTCTTTGGTGGCCCCTTCGCGCCACC
TTCTACTCCTCCCCTAGTCAGGAAGTTCCCCCCCGCCCCGCAGCTCGCGTCGTGCAGGACGTGACAAATG
GAAGTAGCACGTCTCACTAGTCTCGTGCAGATGGACAGCACCGCTGAGCAATGGAAGCGGGTAGGCCTTT
GGGGCAGCGGCCAATAGCAGCTTTGCTCCTTCGCTTTCTGGGCTCAGAGGCTGGGAAGGGGTGGGTCCGG
GGGCGGGCTCAGGGGCGGGCTCAGGGGCGGGGCGGGCGCCCGAAGGTCCTCCGGAGGCCCGGCATTCTGC
ACGCTTCAAAAGCGCACGTCTGCCGCGCTGTTCTCCTCTTCCTCATCTCCGGGCCTTTCGACCTGCAGCC
CAAGCTTACCATGACCGAGTACAAGCCCACGGTGCGCCTCGCCACCCGCGACGACGTCCCCAGGGCCGTA
CGCACCCTCGCCGCCGCGTTCGCCGACTACCCCGCCACGCGCCACACCGTCGATCCGGACCGCCACATCG
AGCGGGTCACCGAGCTGCAAGAACTCTTCCTCACGCGCGTCGGGCTCGACATCGGCAAGGTGTGGGTCGC
GGACGACGGCGCCGCGGTGGCGGTCTGGACCACGCCGGAGAGCGTCGAAGCGGGGGCGGTGTTCGCCGAG
ATCGGCCCGCGCATGGCCGAGTTGAGCGGTTCCCGGCTGGCCGCGCAGCAACAGATGGAAGGCCTCCTGG
CGCCGCACCGGCCCAAGGAGCCCGCGTGGTTCCTGGCCACCGTCGGCGTCTCGCCCGACCACCAGGGCAA
GGGTCTGGGCAGCGCCGTCGTGCTCCCCGGAGTGGAGGCGGCCGAGCGCGCCGGGGTGCCCGCCTTCCTG
GAGACCTCCGCGCCCCGCAACCTCCCCTTCTACGAGCGGCTCGGCTTCACCGTCACCGCCGACGTCGAGG
TGCCCGAAGGACCGCGCACCTGGTGCATGACCCGCAAGCCCGGTGCCTGACGGGCGCGTCTGGAACAATC
AACCTCTGGATTACAAAATTTGTGAAAGATTGACTGGTATTCTTAACTATGTTGCTCCTTTTACGCTATG
TGGATACGCTGCTTTAATGCCTTTGTATCATGCTATTGCTTCCCGTATGGCTTTCATTTTCTCCTCCTTG
TATAAATCCTGGTTGCTGTCTCTTTATGAGGAGTTGTGGCCCGTTGTCAGGCAACGTGGCGTGGTGTGCA
CTGTGTTTGCTGACGCAACCCCCACTGGTTGGGGCATTGCCACCACCTGTCAGCTCCTTTCCGGGACTTT
CGCTTTCCCCCTCCCTATTGCCACGGCGGAACTCATCGCCGCCTGCCTTGCCCGCTGCTGGACAGGGGCT
CGGCTGTTGGGCACTGACAATTCCGTGGTGTTGTCGGGGAAGCTGACGTCCTTTCCATGGCTGCTCGCCT
GTGTTGCCACCTGGATTCTGCGCGGGACGTCCTTCTGCTACGTCCCTTCGGCCCTCAATCCAGCGGACCT
TCCTTCCCGCGGCCTGCTGCCGGCTCTGCGGCCTCTTCCGCGTCTTCGCCTTCGCCCTCAGACGAGTCGG
ATCTCCCTTTGGGCCGCCTCCCCGCCTGGAATTAATTCTGCAGTCGAGACCTAGAAAAACATGGAGCAAT
CACAAGTAGCAATACAGCAGCTACCAATGCTGATTGTGCCTGGCTAGAAGCACAAGAGGAGGAGGAGGTG
GGTTTTCCAGTCACACCTCAGGTACCTTTAAGACCAATGACTTACAAGGCAGCTGTAGATCTTAGCCACT
TTTTAAAAGAAAAGAGGGGACTGGAAGGGCTAATTCACTCCCAACGAAGACAAGATATCCTTGATCTGTG
GATCTACCACACACAAGGCTACTTCCCTGATTAGCAGAACTACACACCAGGGCCAGGGGTCAGATATCCA
CTGACCTTTGGATGGTGCTACAAGCTAGTACCAGTTGAGCCAGATAAGGTAGAAGAGGCCAATAAAGGAG
AGAACACCAGCTTGTTACACCCTGTGAGCCTGCATGGGATGGATGACCCGGAGAGAGAAGTGTTAGAGTG
GAGGTTTGACAGCCGCCTAGCATTTCATCACGTGGCCCGAGAGCTGCATCCGGAGTACTTCAAGAACTGC
TGATATCGAGCTTGCTACAAGGGACTTTCCGCTGGGGACTTTCCAGGGAGGCGTGGCCTGGGCGGGACTG
GGGAGTGGCGAGCCCTCAGATCCTGCATATAAGCAGCTGCTTTTTGCCTGTACTGGGTCTCTCTGGTTAG
ACCAGATCTGAGCCTGGGAGCTCTCTGGCTAACTAGGGAACCCACTGCTTAAGCCTCAATAAAGCTTGCC
TTGAGTGCTTCAAGTAGTGTGTGCCCGTCTGTTGTGTGACTCTGGTAACTAGAGATCCCTCAGACCCTTT
TAGTCAGTGTGGAAAATCTCTAGCAGTAGTAGTTCATGTCATCTTATTATTCAGTATTTATAACTTGCAA
AGAAATGAATATCAGAGAGTGAGAGGCCTTGACATTGCTAGCGTTTACCGTCGACCTCTAGCTAGAGCTT
GGCGTAATCATGGTCATAGCTGTTTCCTGTGTGAAATTGTTATCCGCTCACAATTCCACACAACATACGA
GCCGGAAGCATAAAGTGTAAAGCCTGGGGTGCCTAATGAGTGAGCTAACTCACATTAATTGCGTTGCGCT
CACTGCCCGCTTTCCAGTCGGGAAACCTGTCGTGCCAGCTGCATTAATGAATCGGCCAACGCGCGGGGAG
AGGCGGTTTGCGTATTGGGCGCTCTTCCGCTTCCTCGCTCACTGACTCGCTGCGCTCGGTCGTTCGGCTG
CGGCGAGCGGTATCAGCTCACTCAAAGGCGGTAATACGGTTATCCACAGAATCAGGGGATAACGCAGGAA
AGAACATGTGAGCAAAAGGCCAGCAAAAGGCCAGGAACCGTAAAAAGGCCGCGTTGCTGGCGTTTTTCCA
TAGGCTCCGCCCCCCTGACGAGCATCACAAAAATCGACGCTCAAGTCAGAGGTGGCGAAACCCGACAGGA
CTATAAAGATACCAGGCGTTTCCCCCTGGAAGCTCCCTCGTGCGCTCTCCTGTTCCGACCCTGCCGCTTA
CCGGATACCTGTCCGCCTTTCTCCCTTCGGGAAGCGTGGCGCTTTCTCATAGCTCACGCTGTAGGTATCT
CAGTTCGGTGTAGGTCGTTCGCTCCAAGCTGGGCTGTGTGCACGAACCCCCCGTTCAGCCCGACCGCTGC
GCCTTATCCGGTAACTATCGTCTTGAGTCCAACCCGGTAAGACACGACTTATCGCCACTGGCAGCAGCCA
CTGGTAACAGGATTAGCAGAGCGAGGTATGTAGGCGGTGCTACAGAGTTCTTGAAGTGGTGGCCTAACTA
CGGCTACACTAGAAGAACAGTATTTGGTATCTGCGCTCTGCTGAAGCCAGTTACCTTCGGAAAAAGAGTT
GGTAGCTCTTGATCCGGCAAACAAACCACCGCTGGTAGCGGTGGTTTTTTTGTTTGCAAGCAGCAGATTA
CGCGCAGAAAAAAAGGATCTCAAGAAGATCCTTTGATCTTTTCTACGGGGTCTGACGCTCAGTGGAACGA
AAACTCACGTTAAGGGATTTTGGTCATGAGATTATCAAAAAGGATCTTCACCTAGATCCTTTTAAATTAA
AAATGAAGTTTTAAATCAATCTAAAGTATATATGAGTAAACTTGGTCTGACAGTTACCAATGCTTAATCA
GTGAGGCACCTATCTCAGCGATCTGTCTATTTCGTTCATCCATAGTTGCCTGACTCCCCGTCGTGTAGAT
AACTACGATACGGGAGGGCTTACCATCTGGCCCCAGTGCTGCAATGATACCGCGAGACCCACGCTCACCG
GCTCCAGATTTATCAGCAATAAACCAGCCAGCCGGAAGGGCCGAGCGCAGAAGTGGTCCTGCAACTTTAT
CCGCCTCCATCCAGTCTATTAATTGTTGCCGGGAAGCTAGAGTAAGTAGTTCGCCAGTTAATAGTTTGCG
CAACGTTGTTGCCATTGCTACAGGCATCGTGGTGTCACGCTCGTCGTTTGGTATGGCTTCATTCAGCTCC
GGTTCCCAACGATCAAGGCGAGTTACATGATCCCCCATGTTGTGCAAAAAAGCGGTTAGCTCCTTCGGTC
CTCCGATCGTTGTCAGAAGTAAGTTGGCCGCAGTGTTATCACTCATGGTTATGGCAGCACTGCATAATTC
TCTTACTGTCATGCCATCCGTAAGATGCTTTTCTGTGACTGGTGAGTACTCAACCAAGTCATTCTGAGAA
TAGTGTATGCGGCGACCGAGTTGCTCTTGCCCGGCGTCAATACGGGATAATACCGCGCCACATAGCAGAA
CTTTAAAAGTGCTCATCATTGGAAAACGTTCTTCGGGGCGAAAACTCTCAAGGATCTTACCGCTGTTGAG
ATCCAGTTCGATGTAACCCACTCGTGCACCCAACTGATCTTCAGCATCTTTTACTTTCACCAGCGTTTCT
GGGTGAGCAAAAACAGGAAGGCAAAATGCCGCAAAAAAGGGAATAAGGGCGACACGGAAATGTTGAATAC
TCATACTCTTCCTTTTTCAATATTATTGAAGCATTTATCAGGGTTATTGTCTCATGAGCGGATACATATT
TGAATGTATTTAGAAAAATAAACAAATAGGGGTTCCGCGCACATTTCCCCGAAAAGTGCCACCTGACGTC
GACGGATCGGGAGATCAACTTGTTTATTGCAGCTTATAATGGTTACAAATAAAGCAATAGCATCACAAAT
TTCACAAATAAAGCATTTTTTTCACTGCATTCTAGTTGTGGTTTGTCCAAACTCATCAATGTATCTTATC
ATGTCTGGATCAACTGGATAACTCAAGCTAACCAAAATCATCCCAAACTTCCCACCCCATACCCTATTAC
CACTGCCAATTACCTGTGGTTTCATTTACTCTAAACCTGTGATTCCTCTGAATTATTTTCATTTTAAAGA
AATTGTATTTGTTAAATATGTACTACAAACTTAGTAGTTGGAAGGGCTAATTCACTCCCAAAGAAGACAA
GATATCCTTGATCTGTGGATCTACCACACACAAGGCTACTTCCCTGATTAGCAGAACTACACACCAGGGC
CAGGGGTCAGATATCCACTGACCTTTGGATGGTGCTACAAGCTAGTACCAGTTGAGCCAGATAAGGTAGA
AGAGGCCAATAAAGGAGAGAACACCAGCTTGTTACACCCTGTGAGCCTGCATGGGATGGATGACCCGGAG
AGAGAAGTGTTAGAGTGGAGGTTTGACAGCCGCCTAGCATTTCATCACGTGGCCCGAGAGCTGCATCCGG
AGTACTTCAAGAACTGCTGATATCGAGCTTGCTACAAGGGACTTTCCGCTGGGGACTTTCCAGGGAGGCG
TGGCCTGGGCGGGACTGGGGAGTGGCGAGCCCTCAGATCCTGCATATAAGCAGCTGCTTTTTGCCTGTAC
TGGGTCTCTCTGGTTAGACCAGATCTGAGCCTGGGAGCTCTCTGGCTAACTAGGGAACCCACTGCTTAAG
CCTCAATAAAGCTTGCCTTGAGTGCTTCAAGTAGTGTGTGCCCGTCTGTTGTGTGACTCTGGTAACTAGA
GATCCCTCAGACCCTTTTAGTCAGTGTGGAAAATCTCTAGCAGTGGCGCCCGAACAGGGACTTGAAAGCG
AAAGGGAAACCAGAGGAGCTCTCTCGACGCAGGACTCGGCTTGCTGAAGCGCGCACGGCAAGAGGCGAGG
GGCGGCGACTGGTGAGTACGCCAAAAATTTTGACTAGCGGAGGCTAGAAGGAGAGAGATGGGTGCGAGAG
CGTCAGTATTAAGCGGGGGAGAATTAGATCGCGATGGGAAAAAATTCGGTTAAGGCCAGGGGGAAAGAAA
AAATATAAATTAAAACATATAGTATGGGCAAGCAGGGAGCTAGAACGATTCGCAGTTAATCCTGGCCTGT
TAGAAACATCAGAAGGCTGTAGACAAATACTGGGACAGCTACAACCATCCCTTCAGACAGGATCAGAAGA
ACTTAGATCATTATATAATACAGTAGCAACCCTCTATTGTGTGCATCAAAGGATAGAGATAAAAGACACC
AAGGAAGCTTTAGACAAGATAGAGGAAGAGCAAAACAAAAGTAAGACCACCGCACAGCAAGCGGCCGGCC
GCTGATCTTCAGACCTGGAGGAGGAGATATGAGGGACAATTGGAGAAGTGAATTATATAAATATAAAGTA
GTAAAAATTGAACCATTAGGAGTAGCACCCACCAAGGCAAAGAGAAGAGTGGTGCAGAGAGAAAAAAGAG
CAGTGGGAATAGGAGCTTTGTTCCTTGGGTTCTTGGGAGCAGCAGGAAGCACTATGGGCGCAGCGTCAAT
GACGCTGACGGTACAGGCCAGACAATTATTGTCTGGTATAGTGCAGCAGCAGAACAATTTGCTGAGGGCT
ATTGAGGCGCAACAGCATCTGTTGCAACTCACAGTCTGGGGCATCAAGCAGCTCCAGGCAAGAATCCTGG
CTGTGGAAAGATACCTAAAGGATCAACAGCTCCTGGGGATTTGGGGTTGCTCTGGAAAACTCATTTGCAC
CACTGCTGTGCCTTGGAATGCTAGTTGGAGTAATAAATCTCTGGAACAGATTTGGAATCACACGACCTGG
ATGGAGTGGGACAGAGAAATTAACAATTACACAAGCTTAATACACTCCTTAATTGAAGAATCGCAAAACC
AGCAAGAAAAGAATGAACAAGAATTATTGGAATTAGATAAATGGGCAAGTTTGTGGAATTGGTTTAACAT
AACAAATTGGCTGTGGTATATAAAATTATTCATAATGATAGTAGGAGGCTTGGTAGGTTTAAGAATAGTT
TTTGCTGTACTTTCTATAGTGAATAGAGTTAGGCAGGGATATTCACCATTATCGTTTCAGACCCACCTCC
CAACCCCGAGGGGACCCGACAGGCCCGAAGGAATAGAAGAAGAAGGTGGAGAGAGAGACAGAGACAGATC
CATTCGATTAGTGAACGGATCTCGACGGTATCGCC
